Addgene plasmid #125078: pSR353
Purpose: Expression of narL under PLtetO-1, output promoter PdcuS77
Depositing lab: Jeffrey Tabor. Depositing organization: Rice University. Publication: Rewiring bacterial two-component systems by modular DNA-binding domain swapping. Schmidl SR, Ekness F, Sofjan K, Daeffler KN, Brink KR, Landry BP, Gerhardt KP, Dyulgyarov N, Sheth RU, Tabor JJ. Nat Chem Biol. 2019 Jul;15(7):690-698. doi: 10.1038/s41589-019-0286-6. Epub 2019 May 20. PubMed 31110305.
Backbone
  Vector backbone: pProTet.E333
  Total vector size (bp): 4627
  Vector type: Bacterial Expression, Synthetic Biology
Growth in bacteria
  Bacterial resistance: Chloramphenicol, 25 μg/mL
  Growth temperature: 37°C
  Growth strain: JW1212
  Copy number: High Copy
Gene/Insert 1
  Gene/Insert name: narL
  Insert size (bp): 650
  Entrez Gene: narL (a.k.a. b1221, ECK1215, frdR, narR)
Gene/Insert 2
  Gene/Insert name: sfgfp (alt name: Super folder GFP)
  Species: Synthetic
  Insert size (bp): 714
Gene/Insert 3
  Gene/Insert name: tetR
  Species: Tn10 from E. coli
  Insert size (bp): 625
  GenBank ID: NC_009133.1
Terms and licenses: Academic/Nonprofit Terms; Industry Terms: Not Available to Industry
How to cite: pSR353 was a gift from Jeffrey Tabor (Addgene plasmid # 125078 ; http://n2t.net/addgene:125078 ; RRID:Addgene_125078)
