[The description below was written by a language model from this plasmid's Addgene catalogue record and pLannotate feature annotations shown in this document.]
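Description:
pSR353 is a bacterial expression and synthetic-biology plasmid of about 4.6 kb built on the pProTet.E333 backbone. It replicates in E. coli from a high-copy ColE1/pMB1-type origin and is selected with chloramphenicol through a cat gene driven by its own promoter and followed by the lambda t0 terminator. The two sequence records (depositor and sequencing-derived) differ by a single nucleotide in length and in their start coordinates, but they carry the same fifteen annotated features in the same order.

The payload is three same-strand transcription units that together form a tunable response-regulator reporter circuit. First, the E. coli nitrate/nitrite response regulator gene narL sits under the PLtetO-1 promoter, a phage lambda PL derivative bearing tet operators, and is closed off by tandem rrnB T1 and T7Te terminators. Second, a superfolder GFP coding sequence with the same terminator pair serves as the readout. The catalogue names PdcuS77 as the output promoter, and although it is not annotated, the unannotated gap of roughly 200 bp upstream of sfGFP is presumably where it lies. Third, TetR from Tn10 is expressed from a fragment matching the constitutive J23119 promoter and terminated by rrnB T1. TetR represses PLtetO-1, and repression can be relieved with a tetracycline-class inducer, so NarL levels can be titrated.

NarL is normally phosphorylated by the sensor kinases NarX or NarQ, neither of which is encoded here, so fluorescence from the output promoter reports NarL activity in a suitable host. The listed growth strain is JW1212, though the record does not describe its genotype. The plasmid comes from work on rewiring two-component systems by swapping DNA-binding domains; its exact role in that study is not stated.
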