Features (pLannotate 1.2.2; 15 found; start..end, strand, type, name):
    151..739     -  rep_origin     ori: high-copy-number ColE1/pMB1/pBR322/pUC origin of replication
    827..921     -  terminator     lambda t0 terminator: transcription terminator from phage lambda
    945..1601    -  CDS            cat: CAT_ECOLX - Experimental evidence at protein level: Swiss-Prot protein existence level 1. This enzyme is an effector of chloramphenicol resistance in bacteria. From Escherichia coli. This protein is used as a marker in many commonly used cloning vectors, such as pACYC184.
   1602..1704    -  promoter       cat promoter: promoter of the E. coli cat gene encoding chloramphenicol acetyltransferase
   1809..1882    +  promoter       PLtetO-1 promoter: modified phage lambda PL promoter with tet operator sites (Lutz and Bujard, 1997)
   1917..2564    +  CDS            narL: NARL_ECOLI - Also known as frdR. Experimental evidence at protein level: Swiss-Prot protein existence level 1. This protein activates the expression of the nitrate reductase (narGHJI) and formate dehydrogenase-N (fdnGHI) operons and represses the transcription of the fumarate reductase (frdABCD) operon in response to a nitrate/nitrite induction signal transmitted by either the NarX or NarQ proteins. From Escherichia coli (strain K12).
   2588..2659    +  terminator     rrnB T1 terminator: transcription terminator T1 from the E. coli rrnB gene
   2675..2702    +  terminator     T7Te terminator: phage T7 early transcription terminator
   2921..3634    +  CDS            superfolder GFP: GFP variant that folds robustly even when fused to poorly folded proteins (Pédelacq et al., 2006)
   3661..3732    +  terminator     rrnB T1 terminator: transcription terminator T1 from the E. coli rrnB gene
   3748..3775    +  terminator     T7Te terminator: phage T7 early transcription terminator
   3782..3826    +  misc_feature   MCS (fragment): pUC18/19 multiple cloning site
   3833..3861    +  promoter       J23119 promoter (fragment): bacterial promoter (Registry of Standard Biological Parts BBa J23119)
   3896..4522    +  CDS            TetR: tetracycline repressor TetR; tetR; TetR binds to the tetracycline operator tetO to inhibit transcription. This inhibition can be relieved by adding tetracycline or doxycycline.
   4528..4614    +  terminator     rrnB T1 terminator: Escherichia coli rrnB; transcription terminator T1 from the E. coli rrnB gene
>Addgene plasmid #125078 | pSR353 | depositor full sequence | sequence record 239101 | pSR353 sequence 4627 bps
CCTAGGCGTTCGGCTGCGGCGAGCGGTATCAGCTCACTCAAAGGCGGTAATACGGTTATCCACAGAATCA
GGGGATAACGCAGGAAAGAACATGTGAGCAAAAGGCCAGCAAAAGGCCAGGAACCGTAAAAAGGCCGCGT
TGCTGGCGTTTTTCCATAGGCTCCGCCCCCCTGACGAGCATCACAAAAATCGACGCTCAAGTCAGAGGTG
GCGAAACCCGACAGGACTATAAAGATACCAGGCGTTTCCCCCTGGAAGCTCCCTCGTGCGCTCTCCTGTT
CCGACCCTGCCGCTTACCGGATACCTGTCCGCCTTTCTCCCTTCGGGAAGCGTGGCGCTTTCTCAATGCT
CACGCTGTAGGTATCTCAGTTCGGTGTAGGTCGTTCGCTCCAAGCTGGGCTGTGTGCACGAACCCCCCGT
TCAGCCCGACCGCTGCGCCTTATCCGGTAACTATCGTCTTGAGTCCAACCCGGTAAGACACGACTTATCG
CCACTGGCAGCAGCCACTGGTAACAGGATTAGCAGAGCGAGGTATGTAGGCGGTGCTACAGAGTTCTTGA
AGTGGTGGCCTAACTACGGCTACACTAGAAGGACAGTATTTGGTATCTGCGCTCTGCTGAAGCCAGTTAC
CTTCGGAAAAAGAGTTGGTAGCTCTTGATCCGGCAAACAAACCACCGCTGGTAGCGGTGGTTTTTTTGTT
TGCAAGCAGCAGATTACGCGCAGAAAAAAAGGATCTCAAGAAGATCCTTTGATCTTTTCTACGGGGTCTG
ACGCTCAGTGGAACGAAAACTCACGTTAAGGGATTTTGGTCATGACTAGTGCTTGGATTCTCACCAATAA
AAAACGCCCGGCGGCAACCGAGCGTTCTGAACAAATCCAGATGGAGTTCTGAGGTCATTACTGGATCTAT
CAACAGGAGTCCAAGCGAGCTCGATATCAAATTACGCCCCGCCCTGCCACTCATCGCAGTACTGTTGTAA
TTCATTAAGCATTCTGCCGACATGGAAGCCATCACAGACGGCATGATGAACCTGAATCGCCAGCGGCATC
AGCACCTTGTCGCCTTGCGTATAATATTTGCCCATGGTGAAAACGGGGGCGAAGAAGTTGTCCATATTGG
CCACGTTTAAATCAAAACTGGTGAAACTCACCCAGGGATTGGCTGAGACGAAAAACATATTCTCAATAAA
CCCTTTAGGGAAATAGGCCAGGTTTTCACCGTAACACGCCACATCTTGCGAATATATGTGTAGAAACTGC
CGGAAATCGTCGTGGTATTCACTCCAGAGCGATGAAAACGTTTCAGTTTGCTCATGGAAAACGGTGTAAC
AAGGGTGAACACTATCCCATATCACCAGCTCACCGTCTTTCATTGCCATACGAAATTCCGGATGAGCATT
CATCAGGCGGGCAAGAATGTGAATAAAGGCCGGATAAAACTTGTGCTTATTTTTCTTTACGGTCTTTAAA
AAGGCCGTAATATCCAGCTGAACGGTCTGGTTATAGGTACATTGAGCAACTGACTGAAATGCCTCAAAAT
GTTCTTTACGATGCCATTGGGATATATCAACGGTGGTATATCCAGTGATTTTTTTCTCCATTTTAGCTTC
CTTAGCTCCTGAAAATCTCGATAACTCAAAAAATACGCCCGGTAGTGATCTTATTTCATTATGGTGAAAG
TTGGAACCTCTTACGTGCCGATCAACGTCTCATTTTCGCCAGATATCGACGTCTAAGAAACCATTATTAT
CATGACATTAACCTATAAAAATAGGCGTATCACGAGGCCCTTTCGTCTTCACCTCGAGTCCCTATCAGTG
ATAGAGATTGACATCCCTATCAGTGATAGAGATACTGAGCACATCAGCAGGACGCACTGACCTAAGGATT
TTTTCTAGAAGAATTATATACAACAAATGAGTAATCAGGAACCGGCTACTATCCTGCTGATTGACGATCA
CCCGATGCTGCGAACTGGCGTAAAACAGCTTATCAGTATGGCACCAGATATCACCGTGGTTGGCGAAGCG
AGTAATGGCGAACAGGGTATTGAACTGGCGGAGTCTCTTGATCCCGATCTGATCCTGTTAGATCTCAATA
TGCCCGGCATGAACGGTCTGGAAACGCTGGATAAACTGCGCGAAAAGTCCCTCTCAGGGCGCATTGTGGT
ATTCAGCGTCTCTAACCATGAAGAAGATGTGGTCACCGCACTGAAACGCGGCGCGGATGGCTATCTGTTA
AAAGATATGGAACCGGAAGATCTGCTGAAAGCATTGCATCAGGCAGCTGCTGGCGAAATGGTATTAAGCG
AAGCATTAACGCCTGTTCTGGCCGCCAGCTTGCGCGCTAACCGTGCCACTACTGAGCGCGATGTTAACCA
GTTAACCCCACGCGAGCGCGATATTCTCAAGCTGATTGCCCAGGGTTTGCCGAACAAGATGATTGCCCGC
CGCCTGGATATCACCGAAAGCACAGTAAAAGTGCACGTCAAGCACATGCTGAAGAAAATGAAGCTCAAGT
CTCGCGTGGAAGCAGCGGTATGGGTGCATCAGGAGCGCATTTTCTGATAATAATCTAGACCAGGCATCAA
ATAAAACGAAAGGCTCAGTCGAAAGACTGGGCCTTTCGTTTTATCTGTTGTTTGTCGGTGAACGCTCTCT
ACTAGAGTCACACTGGCTCACCTTCGGGTGGGCCTTTCTGCGTTTATAGTAAATCACTGCATAATTCGTG
TCGCTCAAGGCGCACTCCCGTTCTGGATAATGTTTTTTGCGCCGACATCATAACGGTTCTGGCAAATATT
CTGAAATGAGCTGGTTAGCTAGTCAAGAGTCTCTTCCCCTATATAGCCAATCATTCTTACTCCCTTTGAA
TTACCCGCCTCATCAGAGATAATGCTTAAGAAAAAGAGGAGAAATACTAGATGCGTAAAGGCGAAGAGCT
GTTCACTGGTGTCGTCCCTATTCTGGTGGAACTGGATGGTGATGTCAACGGTCATAAGTTTTCCGTGCGT
GGCGAGGGTGAAGGTGACGCAACTAATGGTAAACTGACGCTGAAGTTCATCTGTACTACTGGTAAACTGC
CGGTACCTTGGCCGACTCTGGTAACGACGCTGACTTATGGTGTTCAGTGCTTTGCTCGTTATCCGGACCA
TATGAAGCAGCATGACTTCTTCAAGTCCGCCATGCCGGAAGGCTATGTGCAGGAACGCACGATTTCCTTT
AAGGATGACGGCACGTACAAAACGCGTGCGGAAGTGAAATTTGAAGGCGATACCCTGGTAAACCGCATTG
AGCTGAAAGGCATTGACTTTAAAGAAGACGGCAATATCCTGGGCCATAAGCTGGAATACAATTTTAACAG
CCACAATGTTTACATCACCGCCGATAAACAAAAAAATGGCATTAAAGCGAATTTTAAAATTCGCCACAAC
GTGGAGGATGGCAGCGTGCAGCTGGCTGATCACTACCAGCAAAACACTCCAATCGGTGATGGTCCTGTTC
TGCTGCCAGACAATCACTATCTGAGCACGCAAAGCGTTCTGTCTAAAGATCCGAACGAGAAACGCGATCA
TATGGTTCTGCTGGAGTTCGTAACCGCAGCGGGCATCACGCATGGTATGGATGAACTGTACAAATGATGA
TAATAATCTAGACCAGGCATCAAATAAAACGAAAGGCTCAGTCGAAAGACTGGGCCTTTCGTTTTATCTG
TTGTTTGTCGGTGAACGCTCTCTACTAGAGTCACACTGGCTCACCTTCGGGTGGGCCTTTCTGCGTTTAT
AGGTACCCGTGGATCCTCTAGAGTCGACCTGCAGGCATGCAAGCTTTTTACGGCTAGCTCAGTCCTAGGT
ATAGTGCTAGCCCAGCCAGAGAAACACTCTTTAACAGGGGGTAGTATGATGTCTCGTTTAGATAAAAGTA
AAGTGATTAACAGCGCATTAGAGCTGCTTAATGAGGTCGGAATCGAAGGTTTAACAACCCGTAAACTCGC
CCAGAAGCTAGGTGTAGAGCAGCCTACATTGTATTGGCATGTAAAAAATAAGCGGGCTTTGCTCGACGCC
TTAGCCATTGAGATGTTAGATAGGCACCATACTCACTTTTGCCCTTTAGAAGGGGAAAGCTGGCAAGATT
TTTTACGTAATAACGCTAAAAGTTTTAGATGTGCTTTACTAAGTCATCGCGATGGAGCAAAAGTACATTT
AGGTACACGGCCTACAGAAAAACAGTATGAAACTCTCGAAAATCAATTAGCCTTTTTATGCCAACAAGGT
TTTTCACTAGAGAATGCATTATATGCACTCAGCGCAGTGGGGCATTTTACTTTAGGTTGCGTATTGGAAG
ATCAAGAGCATCAAGTCGCTAAAGAAGAAAGGGAAACACCTACTACTGATAGTATGCCGCCATTATTACG
ACAAGCTATCGAATTATTTGATCACCAAGGTGCAGAGCCAGCCTTCTTATTCGGCCTTGAATTGATCATA
TGCGGATTAGAAAAACAACTTAAATGTGAAAGTGGGTCTTAAGGCATCAAATAAAACGAAAGGCTCAGTC
GAAAGACTGGGCCTTTCGTTTTATCTGTTGTTTGTCGGTGAACGCTCTCCTGAGTAGGACAAATCCGCCG
CCCTAGA
