Features (pLannotate 1.2.2; 15 found; start..end, strand, type, name):
     40..113     +  promoter       PLtetO-1 promoter: modified phage lambda PL promoter with tet operator sites (Lutz and Bujard, 1997)
    148..795     +  CDS            narL: NARL_ECOLI - Also known as frdR. Experimental evidence at protein level: Swiss-Prot protein existence level 1. This protein activates the expression of the nitrate reductase (narGHJI) and formate dehydrogenase-N (fdnGHI) operons and represses the transcription of the fumarate reductase (frdABCD) operon in response to a nitrate/nitrite induction signal transmitted by either the NarX or NarQ proteins. From Escherichia coli (strain K12).
    819..890     +  terminator     rrnB T1 terminator: transcription terminator T1 from the E. coli rrnB gene
    906..933     +  terminator     T7Te terminator: phage T7 early transcription terminator
   1152..1865    +  CDS            superfolder GFP: GFP variant that folds robustly even when fused to poorly folded proteins (Pédelacq et al., 2006)
   1892..1963    +  terminator     rrnB T1 terminator: transcription terminator T1 from the E. coli rrnB gene
   1979..2006    +  terminator     T7Te terminator: phage T7 early transcription terminator
   2013..2057    +  misc_feature   MCS (fragment): pUC18/19 multiple cloning site
   2064..2092    +  promoter       J23119 promoter (fragment): bacterial promoter (Registry of Standard Biological Parts BBa J23119)
   2127..2753    +  CDS            TetR: tetracycline repressor TetR; tetR; TetR binds to the tetracycline operator tetO to inhibit transcription. This inhibition can be relieved by adding tetracycline or doxycycline.
   2759..2845    +  terminator     rrnB T1 terminator: Escherichia coli rrnB; transcription terminator T1 from the E. coli rrnB gene
   3010..3598    -  rep_origin     ori: high-copy-number ColE1/pMB1/pBR322/pUC origin of replication
   3686..3780    -  terminator     lambda t0 terminator: transcription terminator from phage lambda
   3804..4460    -  CDS            cat: CAT_ECOLX - Experimental evidence at protein level: Swiss-Prot protein existence level 1. This enzyme is an effector of chloramphenicol resistance in bacteria. From Escherichia coli. This protein is used as a marker in many commonly used cloning vectors, such as pACYC184.
   4461..4559    -  promoter       cat promoter: promoter of the E. coli cat gene encoding chloramphenicol acetyltransferase
>Addgene plasmid #125078 | pSR353 | addgene full sequence | sequence record 247802 | Addgene NGS Result
AATAGGCGTATCACGAGGCCCTTTCGTCTTCACCTCGAGTCCCTATCAGTGATAGAGATTGACATCCCTA
TCAGTGATAGAGATACTGAGCACATCAGCAGGACGCACTGACCTAAGGATTTTTTCTAGAAGAATTATAT
ACAACAAATGAGTAATCAGGAACCGGCTACTATCCTGCTGATTGACGATCACCCGATGCTGCGAACTGGC
GTAAAACAGCTTATCAGTATGGCACCAGATATCACCGTGGTTGGCGAAGCGAGTAATGGCGAACAGGGTA
TTGAACTGGCGGAGTCTCTTGATCCCGATCTGATCCTGTTAGATCTCAATATGCCCGGCATGAACGGTCT
GGAAACGCTGGATAAACTGCGCGAAAAGTCCCTCTCAGGGCGCATTGTGGTATTCAGCGTCTCTAACCAT
GAAGAAGATGTGGTCACCGCACTGAAACGCGGCGCGGATGGCTATCTGTTAAAAGATATGGAACCGGAAG
ATCTGCTGAAAGCATTGCATCAGGCAGCTGCTGGCGAAATGGTATTAAGCGAAGCATTAACGCCTGTTCT
GGCCGCCAGCTTGCGCGCTAACCGTGCCACTACTGAGCGCGATGTTAACCAGTTAACCCCACGCGAGCGC
GATATTCTCAAGCTGATTGCCCAGGGTTTGCCGAACAAGATGATTGCCCGCCGCCTGGATATCACCGAAA
GCACAGTAAAAGTGCACGTCAAGCACATGCTGAAGAAAATGAAGCTCAAGTCTCGCGTGGAAGCAGCGGT
ATGGGTGCATCAGGAGCGCATTTTCTGATAATAATCTAGACCAGGCATCAAATAAAACGAAAGGCTCAGT
CGAAAGACTGGGCCTTTCGTTTTATCTGTTGTTTGTCGGTGAACGCTCTCTACTAGAGTCACACTGGCTC
ACCTTCGGGTGGGCCTTTCTGCGTTTATAGTAAATCACTGCATAATTCGTGTCGCTCAAGGCGCACTCCC
GTTCTGGATAATGTTTTTTGCGCCGACATCATAACGGTTCTGGCAAATATTCTGAAATGAGCTGGTTAGC
TAGTCAAGAGTCTCTTCCCCTATATAGCCAATCATTCTTACTCCCTTTGAATTACCCGCCTCATCAGAGA
TAATGCTTAAGAAAAAGAGGAGAAATACTAGATGCGTAAAGGCGAAGAGCTGTTCACTGGTGTCGTCCCT
ATTCTGGTGGAACTGGATGGTGATGTCAACGGTCATAAGTTTTCCGTGCGTGGCGAGGGTGAAGGTGACG
CAACTAATGGTAAACTGACGCTGAAGTTCATCTGTACTACTGGTAAACTGCCGGTACCTTGGCCGACTCT
GGTAACGACGCTGACTTATGGTGTTCAGTGCTTTGCTCGTTATCCGGACCATATGAAGCAGCATGACTTC
TTCAAGTCCGCCATGCCGGAAGGCTATGTGCAGGAACGCACGATTTCCTTTAAGGATGACGGCACGTACA
AAACGCGTGCGGAAGTGAAATTTGAAGGCGATACCCTGGTAAACCGCATTGAGCTGAAAGGCATTGACTT
TAAAGAAGACGGCAATATCCTGGGCCATAAGCTGGAATACAATTTTAACAGCCACAATGTTTACATCACC
GCCGATAAACAAAAAAATGGCATTAAAGCGAATTTTAAAATTCGCCACAACGTGGAGGATGGCAGCGTGC
AGCTGGCTGATCACTACCAGCAAAACACTCCAATCGGTGATGGTCCTGTTCTGCTGCCAGACAATCACTA
TCTGAGCACGCAAAGCGTTCTGTCTAAAGATCCGAACGAGAAACGCGATCATATGGTTCTGCTGGAGTTC
GTAACCGCAGCGGGCATCACGCATGGTATGGATGAACTGTACAAATGATGATAATAATCTAGACCAGGCA
TCAAATAAAACGAAAGGCTCAGTCGAAAGACTGGGCCTTTCGTTTTATCTGTTGTTTGTCGGTGAACGCT
CTCTACTAGAGTCACACTGGCTCACCTTCGGGTGGGCCTTTCTGCGTTTATAGGTACCCGTGGATCCTCT
AGAGTCGACCTGCAGGCATGCAAGCTTTTTACGGCTAGCTCAGTCCTAGGTATAGTGCTAGCCCAGCCAG
AGAAACACTCTTTAACAGGGGGTAGTATGATGTCTCGTTTAGATAAAAGTAAAGTGATTAACAGCGCATT
AGAGCTGCTTAATGAGGTCGGAATCGAAGGTTTAACAACCCGTAAACTCGCCCAGAAGCTAGGTGTAGAG
CAGCCTACATTGTATTGGCATGTAAAAAATAAGCGGGCTTTGCTCGACGCCTTAGCCATTGAGATGTTAG
ATAGGCACCATACTCACTTTTGCCCTTTAGAAGGGGAAAGCTGGCAAGATTTTTTACGTAATAACGCTAA
AAGTTTTAGATGTGCTTTACTAAGTCATCGCGATGGAGCAAAAGTACATTTAGGTACACGGCCTACAGAA
AAACAGTATGAAACTCTCGAAAATCAATTAGCCTTTTTATGCCAACAAGGTTTTTCACTAGAGAATGCAT
TATATGCACTCAGCGCAGTGGGGCATTTTACTTTAGGTTGCGTATTGGAAGATCAAGAGCATCAAGTCGC
TAAAGAAGAAAGGGAAACACCTACTACTGATAGTATGCCGCCATTATTACGACAAGCTATCGAATTATTT
GATCACCAAGGTGCAGAGCCAGCCTTCTTATTCGGCCTTGAATTGATCATATGCGGATTAGAAAAACAAC
TTAAATGTGAAAGTGGGTCTTAAGGCATCAAATAAAACGAAAGGCTCAGTCGAAAGACTGGGCCTTTCGT
TTTATCTGTTGTTTGTCGGTGAACGCTCTCCTGAGTAGGACAAATCCGCCGCCCTAGACCTAGGGCGTTC
GGCTGCGGCGAGCGGTATCAGCTCACTCAAAGGCGGTAATACGGTTATCCACAGAATCAGGGGATAACGC
ATGCAAGAACATGTGAGCAAAAGGCCAGCAAAAGGCCAGGAACCGTAAAAAGGCCGCGTTGCTGGCGTTT
TTCCATAGGCTCCGCCCCCCTGACGAGCATCACAAAAATCGACGCTCAAGTCAGAGGTGGCGAAACCCGA
CAGGACTATAAAGATACCAGGCGTTTCCCCCTGGAAGCTCCCTCGTGCGCTCTCCTGTTCCGACCCTGCC
GCTTACCGGATACCTGTCCGCCTTTCTCCCTTCGGGAAGCGTGGCGCTTTCTCATAGCTCACGCTGTAGG
TATCTCAGTTCGGTGTAGGTCGTTCGCTCCAAGCTGGGCTGTGTGCACGAACCCCCCGTTCAGCCCGACC
GCTGCGCCTTATCCGGTAACTATCGTCTTGAGTCCAACCCGGTAAGACACGACTTATCGCCACTGGCAGC
AGCCACTGGTAACAGGATTAGCAGAGCGAGGTATGTAGGCGGTGCTACAGAGTTCTTGAAGTGGTGGCCT
AACTACGGCTACACTAGAAGGACAGTATTTGGTATCTGCGCTCTGCTGAAGCCAGTTACCTTCGGAAAAA
GAGTTGGTAGCTCTTGATCCGGCAAACAAACCACCGCTGGTAGCGGTGGTTTTTTTGTTTGCAAGCAGCA
GATTACGCGCAGAAAAAAAGGATCTCAAGAAGATCCTTTGATCTTTTCTACGGGGTCTGACGCTCAGTGG
AACGAAAACTCACGTTAAGGGATTTTGGTCATGACTAGTGCTTGGATTCTCACCAATAAAAAACGCCCGG
CGGCAACCGAGCGTTCTGAACAAATCCAGATGGAGTTCTGAGGTCATTACTGGATCTATCAACAGGAGTC
CAAGCGAGCTCGATATCAAATTACGCCCCGCCCTGCCACTCATCGCAGTACTGTTGTAATTCATTAAGCA
TTCTGCCGACATGGAAGCCATCACAAACGGCATGATGAACCTGAATCGCCAGCGGCATCAGCACCTTGTC
GCCTTGCGTATAATATTTGCCCATGGTGAAAACGGGGGCGAAGAAGTTGTCCATATTGGCCACGTTTAAA
TCAAAACTGGTGAAACTCACCCAGGGATTGGCTGAGACGAAAAACATATTCTCAATAAACCCTTTAGGGA
AATAGGCCAGGTTTTCACCATAACACGCCACATCTTGCGAATATATGTGTAGAAACTGCCGGAAATCGTC
GTGGTATTCACTCCAGAGCGATGAAAACGTTTCAGTTTGCTCATGGAAAACGGTGTAACAAGGGTGAACA
CTATCCCATATCACCAGCTCACCGTCTTTCATTGCCATACGAAATTCCGGATGAGCATTCATCAGGCGGG
CAAGAATGTGAATAAAGGCCGGATAAAACTTGTGCTTATTTTTCTTTACGGTCTTTAAAAAGGCCGTAAT
ATCCAGCTGAACGGTCTGGTTATAGGTACATTGAGCAACTGACTGAAATGCCTCAAAATGTTCTTTACGA
TGCCATTGGGATATATCAACGGTGGTATATCCAGTGATTTTTTTCTCCATTTTAGCTTCCTTAGCTCCTG
AAAATCTCGATAACTCAAAAAATACGACCGGTAGTGATCTTATTTCATTATGGTGAAAGTTGGAACCTCT
TACGGGCCGGCCAACGTCTCATTTTCGCCAGATATCGACGTCTAAGAAACCATTATTATCATGACATTAA
CCTATAAA
